>Addgene plasmid #245332 | pRDB_245 | addgene full sequence | sequence record 488043 | Addgene NGS Result
GTCGACGGATCGGGAGATCTCCCGATCCCCTATGGTGCACTCTCAGTACAATCTGCTCTGATGCCGCATA
GTTAAGCCAGTATCTGCTCCCTGCTTGTGTGTTGGAGGTCGCTGAGTAGTGCGCGAGCAAAATTTAAGCT
ACAACAAGGCAAGGCTTGACCGACAATTGCATGAAGAATCTGCTTAGGGTTAGGCGTTTTGCGCTGCTTC
GCGATGTACGGGCCAGATATACGCGTTGACATTGATTATTGACTAGTTATTAATAGTAATCAATTACGGG
GTCATTAGTTCATAGCCCATATATGGAGTTCCGCGTTACATAACTTACGGTAAATGGCCCGCCTGGCTGA
CCGCCCAACGACCCCCGCCCATTGACGTCAATAATGACGTATGTTCCCATAGTAACGCCAATAGGGACTT
TCCATTGACGTCAATGGGTGGAGTATTTACGGTAAACTGCCCACTTGGCAGTACATCAAGTGTATCATAT
GCCAAGTACGCCCCCTATTGACGTCAATGACGGTAAATGGCCCGCCTGGCATTATGCCCAGTACATGACC
TTATGGGACTTTCCTACTTGGCAGTACATCTACGTATTAGTCATCGCTATTACCATGGTGATGCGGTTTT
GGCAGTACATCAATGGGCGTGGATAGCGGTTTGACTCACGGGGATTTCCAAGTCTCCACCCCATTGACGT
CAATGGGAGTTTGTTTTGGCACCAAAATCAACGGGACTTTCCAAAATGTCGTAACAACTCCGCCCCATTG
ACGCAAATGGGCGGTAGGCGTGTACGGTGGGAGGTCTATATAAGCAGCGCGTTTTGCCTGTACTGGGTCT
CTCTGGTTAGACCAGATCTGAGCCTGGGAGCTCTCTGGCTAACTAGGGAACCCACTGCTTAAGCCTCAAT
AAAGCTTGCCTTGAGTGCTTCAAGTAGTGTGTGCCCGTCTGTTGTGTGACTCTGGTAACTAGAGATCCCT
CAGACCCTTTTAGTCAGTGTGGAAAATCTCTAGCAGTGGCGCCCGAACAGGGACTTGAAAGCGAAAGGGA
AACCAGAGGAGCTCTCTCGACGCAGGACTCGGCTTGCTGAAGCGCGCACGGCAAGAGGCGAGGGGCGGCG
ACTGGTGAGTACGCCAAAAATTTTGACTAGCGGAGGCTAGAAGGAGAGAGATGGGTGCGAGAGCGTCAGT
ATTAAGCGGGGGAGAATTAGATCGCGATGGGAAAAAATTCGGTTAAGGCCAGGGGGAAAGAAAAAATATA
AATTAAAACATATAGTATGGGCAAGCAGGGAGCTAGAACGATTCGCAGTTAATCCTGGCCTGTTAGAAAC
ATCAGAAGGCTGTAGACAAATACTGGGACAGCTACAACCATCCCTTCAGACAGGATCAGAAGAACTTAGA
TCATTATATAATACAGTAGCAACCCTCTATTGTGTGCATCAAAGGATAGAGATAAAAGACACCAAGGAAG
CTTTAGACAAGATAGAGGAAGAGCAAAACAAAAGTAAGACCACCGCACAGCAAGCGGCCGCTGATCTTCA
GACCTGGAGGAGGAGATATGAGGGACAATTGGAGAAGTGAATTATATAAATATAAAGTAGTAAAAATTGA
ACCATTAGGAGTAGCACCCACCAAGGCAAAGAGAAGAGTGGTGCAGAGAGAAAAAAGAGCAGTGGGAATA
GGAGCTTTGTTCCTTGGGTTCTTGGGAGCAGCAGGAAGCACTATGGGCGCAGCGTCAATGACGCTGACGG
TACAGGCCAGACAATTATTGTCTGGTATAGTGCAGCAGCAGAACAATTTGCTGAGGGCTATTGAGGCGCA
ACAGCATCTGTTGCAACTCACAGTCTGGGGCATCAAGCAGCTCCAGGCAAGAATCCTGGCTGTGGAAAGA
TACCTAAAGGATCAACAGCTCCTGGGGATTTGGGGTTGCTCTGGAAAACTCATTTGCACCACTGCTGTGC
CTTGGAATGCTAGTTGGAGTAATAAATCTCTGGAACAGATTTGGAATCACACGACCTGGATGGAGTGGGA
CAGAGAAATTAACAATTACACAAGCTTAATACACTCCTTAATTGAAGAATCGCAAAACCAGCAAGAAAAG
AATGAACAAGAATTATTGGAATTAGATAAATGGGCAAGTTTGTGGAATTGGTTTAACATAACAAATTGGC
TGTGGTATATAAAATTATTCATAATGATAGTAGGAGGCTTGGTAGGTTTAAGAATAGTTTTTGCTGTACT
TTCTATAGTGAATAGAGTTAGGCAGGGATATTCACCATTATCGTTTCAGACCCACCTCCCAACCCCGAGG
GGACCCGACAGGCCCGAAGGAATAGAAGAAGAAGGTGGAGAGAGAGACAGAGACAGATCCATTCGATTAG
TGAACGGATCGGCACTGCGTGCGCCAATTCTGCAGACAAATGGCAGTATTCATCCACAATTTTAAAAGAA
AAGGGGGGATTGGGGGGTACAGTGCAGGGGAAAGAATAGTAGACATAATAGCAACAGACATACAAACTAA
AGAATTACAAAAACAAATTACAAAAATTCAAAATTTTCGGGTTTATTACAGGGACAGCAGAGATCCAGTT
TGGTTAATTAAGGTACCGGGCAGAGAGGGCCTATTTCCCATGATTCCTTCATATTTGCATATACGATACA
AGGCTGTTAGAGAGATAATTAGAATTAATTTGACTGTAAACACAAAGATATTAGTACAAAATACGTGACG
TAGAAAGTAATAATTTCTTGGGTAGTTTGCAGTTTTAAAATTATGTTTTAAAATGGACTATCATATGCTT
ACCGTAACTTGAAAGTATTTCGATTTCTTGGCTTTATATATCTTGTGGAAAGGACGAAACACCGGTAATT
TCTACTCTTGTAGATCAAGTACTGTTACTGTCACAGACTTTTTTGAATTCGCTAGCAAGCTTGGCGTAAC
TAGATCTTGAGACAAATGGCAGTATTCATCCACAAAGGTCTTGAAAGGAGTGGGAATTGGACACGGCTCC
GGTGCCCGTCAGTGGGCAGAGCGCACATCGCCCACAGTCCCCGAGAAGTTGGGGGGAGGGGTCGGCAATT
GATCCGGTGCCTAGAGAAGGTGGCGCGGGGTAAACTGGGAAAGTGATGTCGTGTACTGGCTCCGCCTTTT
TCCCGAGGGTGGGGGAGAACCGTATATAAGTGCAGTAGTCGCCGTGAACGTTCTTTTTCGCAACGGGTTT
GCCGCCAGAACACAGGTAAGTGCCGTGTGTGGTTCCCGCGGGCCTGGCCTCTTTACGGGTTATGGCCCTT
GCGTGCCTTGAATTACTTCCACCTGGCTGCAGTACGTGATTCTTGATCCCGAGCTTCGGGTTGGAAGTGG
GTGGGAGAGTTCGAGGCCTTGCGCTTAAGGAGCCCCTTCGCCTCGTGCTTGAGTTGAGGCCTGGCCTGGG
CGCTGGGGCCGCCGCGTGCGAATCTGGTGGCACCTTCGCGCCTGTCTCGCTGCTTTCGATAAGTCTCTAG
CCATTTAAAATTTTTGATGACCTGCTGCGACGCTTTTTTTCTGGCAAGATAGTCTTGTAAATGCGGGCCA
AGATCTGCACACTGGTATTTCGGTTTTTGGGGCCGCGGGCGGCGACGGGGCCCGTGCGTCCCAGCGCACA
TGTTCGGCGAGGCGGGGCCTGCGAGCGCGGCCACCGAGAATCGGACGGGGGTAGTCTCAAGCTGGCCGGC
CTGCTCTGGTGCCTGGCCTCGCGCCGCCGTGTATCGCCCCGCCCTGGGCGGCAAGGCTGGCCCGGTCGGC
ACCAGTTGCGTGAGCGGAAAGATGGCCGCTTCCCGGCCCTGCTGCAGGGAGCTCAAAATGGAGGACGCGG
CGCTCGGGAGAGCGGGCGGGTGAGTCACCCACACAAAGGAAAAGGGCCTTTCCGTCCTCAGCCGTCGCTT
CATGTGACTCCACGGAGTACCGGGCGCCGTCCAGGCACCTCGATTAGTTCTCGAGCTTTTGGAGTACGTC
GTCTTTAGGTTGGGGGGAGGGGTTTTATGCGATGGAGTTTCCCCACACTGAGTGGGTGGAGACTGAAGTT
AGGCCAGCTTGGCACTTGATGTAATTCTCCTTGGAATTTGCCCTTTTTGAGTTTGGATCTTGGTTCATTC
TCAAGCCTCAGACAGTGGTTCAAAGTTTTTTTCTTCCATTTCAGGTGTCGTGAAGGAGCCACCATGACCG
AGTACAAGCCCACGGTGCGCCTCGCCACCCGCGACGACGTCCCCAGGGCCGTACGCACCCTCGCCGCCGC
GTTCGCCGACTACCCCGCCACGCGCCACACCGTCGATCCGGACCGCCACATCGAGCGGGTCACCGAGCTG
CAAGAACTCTTCCTCACGCGCGTCGGGCTCGACATCGGCAAGGTGTGGGTCGCGGACGACGGCGCCGCCG
TGGCGGTCTGGACCACGCCGGAGAGCGTCGAAGCGGGGGCGGTGTTCGCCGAGATCGGCCCGCGCATGGC
CGAGTTGAGCGGTTCCCGGCTGGCCGCGCAGCAACAGATGGAAGGCCTCCTGGCGCCGCACCGGCCCAAG
GAGCCCGCGTGGTTCCTGGCCACCGTCGGAGTCTCGCCCGACCACCAGGGCAAGGGTCTGGGCAGCGCCG
TCGTGCTCCCCGGAGTGGAGGCGGCCGAGCGCGCCGGGGTGCCCGCCTTCCTGGAGACCTCCGCGCCCCG
CAACCTCCCCTTCTACGAGCGGCTCGGCTTCACCGTCACCGCCGACGTCGAGGTGCCCGAAGGACCGCGC
ACCTGGTGCATGACCCGCAAGCCCGGTGCCGGAAGCTAATAGGACTCAGTTACGATGCATTCGAAAATCA
ACCTCTGGATTACAAAATTTGTGAAAGATTGACTGGTATTCTTAACTATGTTGCTCCTTTTACGCTATGT
GGATACGCTGCTTTAATGCCTTTGTATCATGCTATTGCTTCCCGTATGGCTTTCATTTTCTCCTCCTTGT
ATAAATCCTGGTTGCTGTCTCTTTATGAGGAGTTGTGGCCCGTTGTCAGGCAACGTGGCGTGGTGTGCAC
TGTGTTTGCTGACGCAACCCCCACTGGTTGGGGCATTGCCACCACCTGTCAGCTCCTTTCCGGGACTTTC
GCTTTCCCCCTCCCTATTGCCACGGCGGAACTCATCGCCGCCTGCCTTGCCCGCTGCTGGACAGGGGCTC
GGCTGTTGGGCACTGACAATTCCGTGGTGTTGTCGGGGAAATCATCGTCCTTTCCTTGGCTGCTCGCCTG
TGTTGCCACCTGGATTCTGCGCGGGACGTCCTTCTGCTACGTCCCTTCGGCCCTCAATCCAGCGGACCTT
CCTTCCCGCGGCCTGCTGCCGGCTCTGCGGCCTCTTCCGCGTCCTCGCCTTCGCCCTCAGACGAGTCGGA
TCTCCCTTTGGGCCGCCTCCCCGCGTCGACTTTAAGACCAATGACTTACAAGGCAGCTGTAGATCTTAGC
CACTTTTTAAAAGAAAAGGGGGGACTGGAAGGGCTAATTCACTCCCAACGAAGATAAGATCTGCTTTTTG
CTTGTACTGGGTCTCTCTGGTTAGACCAGATCTGAGCCTGGGAGCTCTCTGGCTAACTAGGGAACCCACT
GCTTAAGCCTCAATAAAGCTTGCCTTGAGTGCTTCAAGTAGTGTGTGCCCGTCTGTTGTGTGACTCTGGT
AACTAGAGATCCCTCAGACCCTTTTAGTCAGTGTGGAAAATCTCTAGCAGGGCCCGTTTAAACCCGCTGA
TCAGCCTCGACTGTGCCTTCTAGTTGCCAGCCATCTGTTGTTTGCCCCTCCCCCGTGCCTTCCTTGACCC
TGGAAGGTGCCACTCCCACTGTCCTTTCCTAATAAAATGAGGAAATTGCATCGCATTGTCTGAGTAGGTG
TCATTCTATTCTGGGGGGTGGGGTGGGGCAGGACAGCAAGGGGGAGGATTGGGAAGATAATAGCAGGCAT
GCTGGGGATGCGGTGGGCTCTATGGCTTCTGAGGCGGAAAGAACCAGCTGGGGCTCTAGGGGGTATCCCC
[124 nt withheld, positions 6021-6144]
C
[91 nt withheld, positions 6146-6236]
A
[49 nt withheld, positions 6238-6286]
CCTTTGACGTTGGAGTCCACGTTCTTT
[37 nt withheld, positions 6314-6350]
ACCCTATCTCGGTCTATTCTTTTGATTTATAAGGGATTTTGCCGATTTCGGCCTATTGGTTAAAAAATGA
GCTGATTTAACAAAAATTTAACGCGAATTAATTCTGTGGAATGTGTGTCAGTTAGGGTGTGGAAAGTCCC
CAGGCTCCCCAGCAGGCAGAAGTATGCAAAGCATGCATCTCAATTAGTCAGCAACCAGGTGTGGAAAGTC
CCCAGGCTCCCCAGCAGGCAGAAGTATGCAAAGCATGCATCTCAATTAGTCAGCAACCATAGTCCCGCCC
CTAACTCCGCCCATCCCGCCCCTAACTCCGCCCAGTTCCGCCCATTCTCCGCCCCATGGCTGACTAATTT
TTTTTATTTATGCAGAGGCCGAGGCCGCCTCTGCCTCTGAGCTATTCCAGAAGTAGTGAGGAGGCTTTTT
TGGAGGCCTAGGCTTTTGCAAAAAGCTCCCGGGAGCTTGTATATCCATTTTCGGATCTGATCAGCACGTG
TTGACAATTAATCATCGGCATAGTATATCGGCATAGTATAATACGACAAGGTGAGGAACTAAACCATGGC
CAAGTTGACCAGTGCCGTTCCGGTGCTCACCGCGCGCGACGTCGCCGGAGCGGTCGAGTTCTGGACCGAC
CGGCTCGGGTTCTCCCGGGACTTCGTGGAGGACGACTTCGCCGGTGTGGTCCGGGACGACGTGACCCTGT
TCATCAGCGCGGTCCAGGACCAGGTGGTGCCGGACAACACCCTGGCCTGGGTGTGGGTGCGCGGCCTGGA
CGAGCTGTACGCCGAGTGGTCGGAGGTCGTGTCCACGAACTTCCGGGACGCCTCCGGGCCGGCCATGACC
GAGATCGGCGAGCAGCCGTGGGGGCGGGAGTTCGCCCTGCGCGACCCGGCCGGCAACTGCGTGCACTTCG
TGGCCGAGGAGCAGGACTGACACGTGCTACGAGATTTCGATTCCACCGCCGCCTTCTATGAAAGGTTGGG
CTTCGGAATCGTTTTCCGGGACGCCGGCTGGATGATCCTCCAGCGCGGGGATCTCATGCTGGAGTTCTTC
GCCCACCCCAACTTGTTTATTGCAGCTTATAATGGTTACAAATAAAGCAATAGCATCACAAATTTCACAA
ATAAAGCATTTTTTTCACTGCATTCTAGTTGTGGTTTGTCCAAACTCATCAATGTATCTTATCATGTCTG
TATACCGTCGACCTCTAGCTAGAGCTTGGCGTAATCATGGTCATAGCTGTTTCCTGTGTGAAATTGTTAT
CCGCTCACAATTCCACACAACATACGAGCCGGAAGCATAAAGTGTAAAGCCTGGGGTGCCTAATGAGTGA
GCTAACTCACATTAATTGCGTTGCGCTCACTGCCCGCTTTCCAGTCGGGAAACCTGTCGTGCCAGCTGCA
TTAATGAATCGGCCAACGCGCGGGGAGAGGCGGTTTGCGTATTGGGCGCTCTTCCGCTTCCTCGCTCACT
GACTCGCTGCGCTCGGTCGTTCGGCTGCGGCGAGCGGTATCAGCTCACTCAAAGGCGGTAATACGGTTAT
CCACAGAATCAGGGGATAACGCAGGAAAGAACATGTGAGCAAAAGGCCAGCAAAAGGCCAGGAACCGTAA
AAAGGCCGCGTTGCTGGCGTTTTTCCATAGGCTCCGCCCCCCTGACGAGCATCACAAAAATCGACGCTCA
AGTCAGAGGTGGCGAAACCCGACAGGACTATAAAGATACCAGGCGTTTCCCCCTGGAAGCTCCCTCGTGC
GCTCTCCTGTTCCGACCCTGCCGCTTACCGGATACCTGTCCGCCTTTCTCCCTTCGGGAAGCGTGGCGCT
TTCTCATAGCTCACGCTGTAGGTATCTCAGTTCGGTGTAGGTCGTTCGCTCCAAGCTGGGCTGTGTGCAC
GAACCCCCCGTTCAGCCCGACCGCTGCGCCTTATCCGGTAACTATCGTCTTGAGTCCAACCCGGTAAGAC
ACGACTTATCGCCACTGGCAGCAGCCACTGGTAACAGGATTAGCAGAGCGAGGTATGTAGGCGGTGCTAC
AGAGTTCTTGAAGTGGTGGCCTAACTACGGCTACACTAGAAGAACAGTATTTGGTATCTGCGCTCTGCTG
AAGCCAGTTACCTTCGGAAAAAGAGTTGGTAGCTCTTGATCCGGCAAACAAACCACCGCTGGTAGCGGTG
GTTTTTTTGTTTGCAAGCAGCAGATTACGCGCAGAAAAAAAGGATCTCAAGAAGATCCTTTGATCTTTTC
TACGGGGTCTGACGCTCAGTGGAACGAAAACTCACGTTAAGGGATTTTGGTCATGAGATTATCAAAAAGG
ATCTTCACCTAGATCCTTTTAAATTAAAAATGAAGTTTTAAATCAATCTAAAGTATATATGAGTAAACTT
GGTCTGACAGTTACCAATGCTTAATCAGTGAGGCACCTATCTCAGCGATCTGTCTATTTCGTTCATCCAT
AGTTGCCTGACTCCCCGTCGTGTAGATAACTACGATACGGGAGGGCTTACCATCTGGCCCCAGTGCTGCA
ATGATACCGCGAGACCCACGCTCACCGGCTCCAGATTTATCAGCAATAAACCAGCCAGCCGGAAGGGCCG
AGCGCAGAAGTGGTCCTGCAACTTTATCCGCCTCCATCCAGTCTATTAATTGTTGCCGGGAAGCTAGAGT
AAGTAGTTCGCCAGTTAATAGTTTGCGCAACGTTGTTGCCATTGCTACAGGCATCGTGGTGTCACGCTCG
TCGTTTGGTATGGCTTCATTCAGCTCCGGTTCCCAACGATCAAGGCGAGTTACATGATCCCCCATGTTGT
GCAAAAAAGCGGTTAGCTCCTTCGGTCCTCCGATCGTTGTCAGAAGTAAGTTGGCCGCAGTGTTATCACT
CATGGTTATGGCAGCACTGCATAATTCTCTTACTGTCATGCCATCCGTAAGATGCTTTTCTGTGACTGGT
GAGTACTCAACCAAGTCATTCTGAGAATAGTGTATGCGGCGACCGAGTTGCTCTTGCCCGGCGTCAATAC
GGGATAATACCGCGCCACATAGCAGAACTTTAAAAGTGCTCATCATTGGAAAACGTTCTTCGGGGCGAAA
ACTCTCAAGGATCTTACCGCTGTTGAGATCCAGTTCGATGTAACCCACTCGTGCACCCAACTGATCTTCA
GCATCTTTTACTTTCACCAGCGTTTCTGGGTGAGCAAAAACAGGAAGGCAAAATGCCGCAAAAAAGGGAA
TAAGGGCGACACGGAAATGTTGAATACTCATACTCTTCCTTTTTCAATATTATTGAAGCATTTATCAGGG
TTATTGTCTCATGAGCGGATACATATTTGAATGTATTTAGAAAAATAAACAAATAGGGGTTCCGCGCACA
TTTCCCCGAAAAGTGCCACCTGAC
Features (pLannotate 1.2.2; 32 found; start..end, strand, type, name):
     31..83      -  misc_feature   bom (fragment): basis of mobility region from pBR322
    238..617     +  enhancer       CMV enhancer: human cytomegalovirus immediate early enhancer
    618..817     +  promoter       CMV promoter: human cytomegalovirus (CMV) immediate early promoter
    835..1015    +  LTR            5' LTR (truncated): truncated 5' long terminal repeat (LTR) from HIV-1
   1062..1187    +  misc_feature   HIV-1 Ψ: packaging signal of human immunodeficiency virus type 1
   1171..1534    +  CDS            HIV-1 gag (fragment): gag protein from human immunodeficiency virus 1; gag
   1680..1913    +  misc_feature   RRE: The Rev response element (RRE) of HIV-1 allows for Rev-dependent mRNA export from the nucleus to the cytoplasm.
   2290..2390    +  CDS            Rev (fragment): human immunodeficiency virus 1 (HIV-1) Rev protein; rev; enhances nuclear export of unspliced and incompletely spliced viral mRNAs
   2440..2557    +  misc_feature   cPPT/CTS: central polypurine tract and central termination sequence of HIV-1
   2615..2855    +  promoter       U6 promoter: RNA polymerase III promoter for human U6 snRNA
   2976..2992    +  CDS            small t antigen (fragment): SV40 (simian virus 40) small t antigen
   3024..3235    +  promoter       EF-1α core promoter: core promoter for human elongation factor EF-1α
   3236..4174    +  intron         EF-1α intron A: intron upstream of the start codon of human EF-1α
   4194..4790    +  CDS            PuroR (fragment): puromycin N-acetyltransferase; pac from Streptomyces; confers resistance to puromycin
   4826..5414    +  misc_feature   WPRE: woodchuck hepatitis virus posttranscriptional regulatory element
   5410..5553    +  CDS            nef (fragment): NEF_HV1LA - Experimental evidence at protein level: Swiss-Prot protein existence level 1. Extracellular Nef protein targets CD4(+) T-lymphocytes for apoptosis by interacting with CXCR4 surface receptors. From Human immunodeficiency virus type 1 group M subtype B (isolate Lai) (HIV-1).
   5539..5719    +  LTR            5' LTR (truncated): truncated 5' long terminal repeat (LTR) from HIV-1
   5751..5862    +  polyA_signal   bGH poly(A) signal: bovine growth hormone polyadenylation signal
   5979..6000    +  promoter       SV40 promoter (fragment): SV40 enhancer and early promoter
   6021..6449    +  rep_origin     f1 ori (sequence partly withheld): f1 bacteriophage origin of replication; arrow indicates direction of (+) strand synthesis
   6463..6792    +  promoter       SV40 promoter: SV40 enhancer and early promoter
   6840..6887    +  promoter       EM7 promoter: synthetic bacterial promoter&nbsp
   6906..7280    +  CDS            BleoR: antibiotic-binding protein; Sh ble from Streptoalloteichus hindustanus; confers resistance to bleomycin, phleomycin, and Zeocin™
   7290..7415    +  CDS            ble (fragment): BLE_KLEPN - Experimental evidence at protein level: Swiss-Prot protein existence level 1. Binding protein with a strong affinity to the bleomycin family of antibiotics. Binds to CL990; an antimitotic-antibiotic compound. From Klebsiella pneumoniae.
   7410..7531    +  polyA_signal   SV40 poly(A) signal: SV40 polyadenylation signal
   7604..7620    -  protein_bind   lac operator: The lac repressor binds to the lac operator to inhibit transcription in E. coli. This inhibition can be relieved by adding lactose or isopropyl-β-D-thiogalactopyranoside (IPTG). lac repressor encoded by lacI
   7628..7658    -  promoter       lac promoter: promoter for the E. coli lac operon
   7673..7694    -  protein_bind   CAP binding site: CAP binding activates transcription in the presence of cAMP. E. coli catabolite activator protein
   7707..7799    -  CDS            lacI (fragment): lac repressor; lacI; The lac repressor binds to the lac operator to inhibit transcription in E. coli. This inhibition can be relieved by adding lactose or isopropyl-β-D-thiogalactopyranoside (IPTG).
   7982..8570    -  rep_origin     ori: high-copy-number ColE1/pMB1/pBR322/pUC origin of replication
   8741..9601    -  CDS            AmpR: β-lactamase; bla; confers resistance to ampicillin, carbenicillin, and related antibiotics
   9602..9706    -  promoter       AmpR promoter: bla
