[The description below was written by a language model from this plasmid's Addgene catalogue record and pLannotate feature annotations shown in this document.]
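Description:
pRDB_245 is a third-generation-style HIV-1 lentiviral transfer plasmid built on the pRDA_722 backbone that delivers a guide RNA against human CD46, intended as a positive control for Cas12a CRISPR knockout experiments. It is maintained in E. coli as a high-copy plasmid through a ColE1/pUC-type origin with ampicillin selection (AmpR under its own bla promoter). The backbone also carries an f1 origin and an SV40/EM7-driven BleoR cassette with an SV40 polyadenylation signal, located outside the viral genome.

The packaged region begins with a CMV enhancer/promoter fused to a truncated 5' LTR, which drives Tat-independent transcription of the viral genomic RNA in producer cells. It is followed by the Ψ packaging signal with a gag fragment, the Rev response element for nuclear export, and the cPPT/CTS. Inside this frame, a human U6 RNA polymerase III promoter expresses the CD46-targeting guide, which was inserted by Golden Gate cloning; the guide sequence itself is not given in the record. Downstream, the EF-1α core promoter with its intron A drives puromycin N-acetyltransferase, allowing selection of transduced mammalian cells, and a WPRE boosts transcript expression. A truncated 3' LTR and a bGH polyadenylation signal close the cassette.

No Cas12a coding sequence is annotated, so the nuclease must be provided separately, for example in cells already expressing it. CD46 encodes a cell-surface protein, so its loss is presumably what serves as the readout of editing efficiency, although the record does not state the assay used.
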