Addgene plasmid #245332: pRDB_245
Purpose: Cas12a CRISPRko positive control guide; targets CD46
Depositing lab: John Doench & David Root. Depositing organization: Broad Institute.
Backbone
  Vector backbone: pRDA_722
  Vector type: Lentiviral
Growth in bacteria
  Bacterial resistance: Ampicillin, 100 μg/mL
  Growth temperature: 37°C
  Growth strain: NEB Stable
  Copy number: High Copy
Gene/Insert
  Gene/Insert name: sgRNA CD46
  gRNA/shRNA sequence: Unspecified
  Species: Synthetic
  Mutation: None
  Entrez Gene: CD46 (a.k.a. AHUS2, MCP, MIC10, TLX, TRA2.10)
  Cloning method: Golden Gate
Terms and licenses: Academic/Nonprofit Terms; Industry Terms: Not Available to Industry
How to cite: pRDB_245 was a gift from John Doench & David Root (Addgene plasmid # 245332 ; http://n2t.net/addgene:245332 ; RRID:Addgene_245332)
